Addgene plasmid #102745: N379K EPHA3 pcDNA3.1
Purpose: Expression of EPHA3 in mammalian cells
Depositing lab: Jin Chen. Depositing organization: Vanderbilt University. Publication: Effects of cancer-associated EPHA3 mutations on lung cancer. Zhuang G, Song W, Amato K, Hwang Y, Lee K, Boothby M, Ye F, Guo Y, Shyr Y, Lin L, Carbone DP, Brantley-Sieders DM, Chen J. J Natl Cancer Inst. 2012 Aug 8;104(15):1182-97. doi: 10.1093/jnci/djs297. Epub 2012 Jul 24. PubMed 22829656.
Backbone
  Vector backbone: pcDNA3.1(+)/myc-His B
  Backbone manufacturer: Invitrogen
  Vector type: Mammalian Expression
Growth in bacteria
  Bacterial resistance: Ampicillin, 100 μg/mL
  Growth temperature: 37°C
  Growth strain: DH5alpha
  Copy number: High Copy
Gene/Insert
  Gene/Insert name: EPHA3 (alt names: MEK4; TYRO4)
  Species: H. sapiens (human)
  Mutation: N379K (AAT > AAG)
  Entrez Gene: EPHA3 (a.k.a. EK4, ETK, ETK1, HEK, HEK4, TYRO4)
  Promoter: CMV
  Tag / fusion protein: myc-6xhis (C terminal on backbone)
  Cloning method: Unknown
  Sequencing primers: 5′ CMV-F
Terms and licenses: Academic/Nonprofit Terms; Industry Terms: Not Available to Industry
Depositor comments: Please note last 10 amino acids in C-terminal are omitted in these constructs. These series of EPHA3 constructs carry missense mutations found in lung and colon cancer.
How to cite: N379K EPHA3 pcDNA3.1 was a gift from Jin Chen (Addgene plasmid # 102745 ; http://n2t.net/addgene:102745 ; RRID:Addgene_102745)
