[The description below was written by a language model from this plasmid's Addgene catalogue record and pLannotate feature annotations shown in this document.]
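Description:
N379K EPHA3 pcDNA3.1 is a mammalian expression plasmid built on the Invitrogen pcDNA3.1(+)/myc-His B backbone, carrying the human EPHA3 receptor tyrosine kinase with an N379K missense substitution produced by a single-base codon change. The sequenced record is 8,539 nt. In bacteria it is maintained at high copy through a ColE1/pUC-type origin and selected with ampicillin via the β-lactamase gene and its native promoter. An f1 origin is also present, which allows single-stranded DNA production. For mammalian cells, a neomycin/kanamycin phosphotransferase gene sits between the SV40 early promoter and an SV40 polyadenylation signal, a layout that permits G418 selection of stable transfectants. Small annotated fragments (ble, lacI, bom, a short HIV-1 LTR match, lac promoter/operator) look like backbone remnants or annotation hits rather than functional modules.

The EPHA3 coding sequence is driven by the CMV immediate-early enhancer and promoter and terminated by the bovine growth hormone polyadenylation signal. A T7 promoter upstream of the insert could support in vitro transcription. According to the catalogue entry, the backbone supplies a C-terminal myc-6xHis tag for detection and purification, although the feature table does not annotate the tag separately. The depositor notes that the last ten C-terminal amino acids of EPHA3 are omitted. EPHA3 binds ephrin-A ligands on neighbouring cells and mediates contact-dependent signalling. This plasmid belongs to a series of constructs carrying missense mutations found in lung and colon cancer, and it is intended for expressing the mutant receptor in mammalian cells to examine the effect of such cancer-associated changes. The cloning method is not recorded.
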