Features (pLannotate 1.2.2; 20 found; start..end, strand, type, name):
    257..1048    +  CDS            neo: KKA2_KLEPN - Also known as kan, nptII. Experimental evidence at protein level: Swiss-Prot protein existence level 1. Resistance to kanamycin, neomycin, paromomycin, ribostamycin, butirosin and gentamicin B. From Klebsiella pneumoniae.
   1074..1232    +  CDS            ble (fragment): BLE_KLEPN - Experimental evidence at protein level: Swiss-Prot protein existence level 1. Binding protein with a strong affinity to the bleomycin family of antibiotics. Binds to CL990; an antimitotic-antibiotic compound. From Klebsiella pneumoniae.
   1227..1348    +  polyA_signal   SV40 poly(A) signal: SV40 polyadenylation signal
   1421..1437    -  protein_bind   lac operator: The lac repressor binds to the lac operator to inhibit transcription in E. coli. This inhibition can be relieved by adding lactose or isopropyl-β-D-thiogalactopyranoside (IPTG). lac repressor encoded by lacI
   1445..1475    -  promoter       lac promoter: promoter for the E. coli lac operon
   1490..1511    -  protein_bind   CAP binding site: CAP binding activates transcription in the presence of cAMP. E. coli catabolite activator protein
   1524..1616    -  CDS            lacI (fragment): lac repressor; lacI; The lac repressor binds to the lac operator to inhibit transcription in E. coli. This inhibition can be relieved by adding lactose or isopropyl-β-D-thiogalactopyranoside (IPTG).
   1799..2387    -  rep_origin     ori: high-copy-number ColE1/pMB1/pBR322/pUC origin of replication
   2558..3418    -  CDS            AmpR: β-lactamase; bla; confers resistance to ampicillin, carbenicillin, and related antibiotics
   3419..3523    -  promoter       AmpR promoter: bla
   3582..3634    -  misc_feature   bom (fragment): basis of mobility region from pBR322
   3789..4168    +  enhancer       CMV enhancer: human cytomegalovirus immediate early enhancer
   4169..4372    +  promoter       CMV promoter: human cytomegalovirus (CMV) immediate early promoter
   4368..4401    +  LTR            5' LTR (truncated) (fragment): truncated 5' long terminal repeat (LTR) from HIV-1
   4417..4435    +  promoter       T7 promoter: promoter for bacteriophage T7 RNA polymerase
   4666..7584    +  CDS            EPHA3: EPHA3_HUMAN - Also known as ETK, ETK1, HEK, TYRO4. Experimental evidence at protein level: Swiss-Prot protein existence level 1. Receptor tyrosine kinase which binds promiscuously membrane- bound ephrin family ligands residing on adjacent cells, leading to contact-dependent bidirectional signaling into neighboring cells. The signaling pathway downstream of the receptor is referred to as forward signaling while the signaling pathway downstream of the ephrin ligand is referred to as reverse signaling. Highly promiscuous for ephrin-A ligands it binds preferentially EFNA5. Upon activation by EFNA5
   7688..7912    +  polyA_signal   bGH poly(A) signal: bovine growth hormone polyadenylation signal
   7916..7937    +  promoter       SV40 promoter (fragment): SV40 enhancer and early promoter
   7958..8386    +  rep_origin     f1 ori (sequence partly withheld): f1 bacteriophage origin of replication; arrow indicates direction of (+) strand synthesis
   8400..190     +  promoter       SV40 promoter (across the origin): SV40 enhancer and early promoter
>Addgene plasmid #102745 | N379K EPHA3 pcDNA3.1 | addgene full sequence | sequence record 198413 | Addgene NGS Result
CAATTAGTCAGCAACCATAGTCCCGCCCCTAACTCCGCCCATCCCGCCCCTAACTCCGCCCAGTTCCGCC
CATTCTCCGCCCCATGGCTGACTAATTTTTTTTATTTATGCAGAGGCCGAGGCCGCCTCTGCCTCTGAGC
TATTCCAGAAGTAGTGAGGAGGCTTTTTTGGAGGCCTAGGCTTTTGCAAAAAGCTCCCGGGAGCTTGTAT
ATCCATTTTCGGATCTGATCAAGAGACAGGATGAGGATCGTTTCGCATGATTGAACAAGATGGATTGCAC
GCAGGTTCTCCGGCCGCTTGGGTGGAGAGGCTATTCGGCTATGACTGGGCACAACAGACAATCGGCTGCT
CTGATGCCGCCGTGTTCCGGCTGTCAGCGCAGGGGCGCCCGGTTCTTTTTGTCAAGACCGACCTGTCCGG
TGCCCTGAATGAACTGCAGGACGAGGCAGCGCGGCTATCGTGGCTGGCCACGACGGGCGTTCCTTGCGCA
GCTGTGCTCGACGTTGTCACTGAAGCGGGAAGGGACTGGCTGCTATTGGGCGAAGTGCCGGGGCAGGATC
TCCTGTCATCTCACCTTGCTCCTGCCGAGAAAGTATCCATCATGGCTGATGCAATGCGGCGGCTGCATAC
GCTTGATCCGGCTACCTGCCCATTCGACCACCAAGCGAAACATCGCATCGAGCGAGCACGTACTCGGATG
GAAGCCGGTCTTGTCGATCAGGATGATCTGGACGAAGAGCATCAGGGGCTCGCGCCAGCCGAACTGTTCG
CCAGGCTCAAGGCGCGCATGCCCGACGGCGAGGATCTCGTCGTGACCCATGGCGATGCCTGCTTGCCGAA
TATCATGGTGGAAAATGGCCGCTTTTCTGGATTCATCGACTGTGGCCGGCTGGGTGTGGCGGACCGCTAT
CAGGACATAGCGTTGGCTACCCGTGATATTGCTGAAGAGCTTGGCGGCGAATGGGCTGACCGCTTCCTCG
TGCTTTACGGTATCGCCGCTCCCGATTCGCAGCGCATCGCCTTCTATCGCCTTCTTGACGAGTTCTTCTG
AGCGGGACTCTGGGGTTCGCGAAATGACCGACCAAGCGACGCCCAACCTGCCATCACGAGATTTCGATTC
CACCGCCGCCTTCTATGAAAGGTTGGGCTTCGGAATCGTTTTCCGGGACGCCGGCTGGATGATCCTCCAG
CGCGGGGATCTCATGCTGGAGTTCTTCGCCCACCCCAACTTGTTTATTGCAGCTTATAATGGTTACAAAT
AAAGCAATAGCATCACAAATTTCACAAATAAAGCATTTTTTTCACTGCATTCTAGTTGTGGTTTGTCCAA
ACTCATCAATGTATCTTATCATGTCTGTATACCGTCGACCTCTAGCTAGAGCTTGGCGTAATCATGGTCA
TAGCTGTTTCCTGTGTGAAATTGTTATCCGCTCACAATTCCACACAACATACGAGCCGGAAGCATAAAGT
GTAAAGCCTGGGGTGCCTAATGAGTGAGCTAACTCACATTAATTGCGTTGCGCTCACTGCCCGCTTTCCA
GTCGGGAAACCTGTCGTGCCAGCTGCATTAATGAATCGGCCAACGCGCGGGGAGAGGCGGTTTGCGTATT
GGGCGCTCTTCCGCTTCCTCGCTCACTGACTCGCTGCGCTCGGTCGTTCGGCTGCGGCGAGCGGTATCAG
CTCACTCAAAGGCGGTAATACGGTTATCCACAGAATCAGGGGATAACGCAGGAAAGAACATGTGAGCAAA
AGGCCAGCAAAAGGCCAGGAACCGTAAAAAGGCCGCGTTGCTGGCGTTTTTCCATAGGCTCCGCCCCCCT
GACGAGCATCACAAAAATCGACGCTCAAGTCAGAGGTGGCGAAACCCGACAGGACTATAAAGATACCAGG
CGTTTCCCCCTGGAAGCTCCCTCGTGCGCTCTCCTGTTCCGACCCTGCCGCTTACCGGATACCTGTCCGC
CTTTCTCCCTTCGGGAAGCGTGGCGCTTTCTCATAGCTCACGCTGTAGGTATCTCAGTTCGGTGTAGGTC
GTTCGCTCCAAGCTGGGCTGTGTGCACGAACCCCCCGTTCAGCCCGACCGCTGCGCCTTATCCGGTAACT
ATCGTCTTGAGTCCAACCCGGTAAGACACGACTTATCGCCACTGGCAGCAGCCACTGGTAACAGGATTAG
CAGAGCGAGGTATGTAGGCGGTGCTACAGAGTTCTTGAAGTGGTGGCCTAACTACGGCTACACTAGAAGA
ACAGTATTTGGTATCTGCGCTCTGCTGAAGCCAGTTACCTTCGGAAAAAGAGTTGGTAGCTCTTGATCCG
GCAAACAAACCACCGCTGGTAGCGGTGGTTTTTTTGTTTGCAAGCAGCAGATTACGCGCAGAAAAAAAGG
ATCTCAAGAAGATCCTTTGATCTTTTCTACGGGGTCTGACGCTCAGTGGAACGAAAACTCACGTTAAGGG
ATTTTGGTCATGAGATTATCAAAAAGGATCTTCACCTAGATCCTTTTAAATTAAAAATGAAGTTTTAAAT
CAATCTAAAGTATATATGAGTAAACTTGGTCTGACAGTTACCAATGCTTAATCAGTGAGGCACCTATCTC
AGCGATCTGTCTATTTCGTTCATCCATAGTTGCCTGACTCCCCGTCGTGTAGATAACTACGATACGGGAG
GGCTTACCATCTGGCCCCAGTGCTGCAATGATACCGCGAGACCCACGCTCACCGGCTCCAGATTTATCAG
CAATAAACCAGCCAGCCGGAAGGGCCGAGCGCAGAAGTGGTCCTGCAACTTTATCCGCCTCCATCCAGTC
TATTAATTGTTGCCGGGAAGCTAGAGTAAGTAGTTCGCCAGTTAATAGTTTGCGCAACGTTGTTGCCATT
GCTACAGGCATCGTGGTGTCACGCTCGTCGTTTGGTATGGCTTCATTCAGCTCCGGTTCCCAACGATCAA
GGCGAGTTACATGATCCCCCATGTTGTGCAAAAAAGCGGTTAGCTCCTTCGGTCCTCCGATCGTTGTCAG
AAGTAAGTTGGCCGCAGTGTTATCACTCATGGTTATGGCAGCACTGCATAATTCTCTTACTGTCATGCCA
TCCGTAAGATGCTTTTCTGTGACTGGTGAGTACTCAACCAAGTCATTCTGAGAATAGTGTATGCGGCGAC
CGAGTTGCTCTTGCCCGGCGTCAATACGGGATAATACCGCGCCACATAGCAGAACTTTAAAAGTGCTCAT
CATTGGAAAACGTTCTTCGGGGCGAAAACTCTCAAGGATCTTACCGCTGTTGAGATCCAGTTCGATGTAA
CCCACTCGTGCACCCAACTGATCTTCAGCATCTTTTACTTTCACCAGCGTTTCTGGGTGAGCAAAAACAG
GAAGGCAAAATGCCGCAAAAAAGGGAATAAGGGCGACACGGAAATGTTGAATACTCATACTCTTCCTTTT
TCAATATTATTGAAGCATTTATCAGGGTTATTGTCTCATGAGCGGATACATATTTGAATGTATTTAGAAA
AATAAACAAATAGGGGTTCCGCGCACATTTCCCCGAAAAGTGCCACCTGACGTCGACGGATCGGGAGATC
TCCCGATCCCCTATGGTGCACTCTCAGTACAATCTGCTCTGATGCCGCATAGTTAAGCCAGTATCTGCTC
CCTGCTTGTGTGTTGGAGGTCGCTGAGTAGTGCGCGAGCAAAATTTAAGCTACAACAAGGCAAGGCTTGA
CCGACAATTGCATGAAGAATCTGCTTAGGGTTAGGCGTTTTGCGCTGCTTCGCGATGTACGGGCCAGATA
TACGCGTTGACATTGATTATTGACTAGTTATTAATAGTAATCAATTACGGGGTCATTAGTTCATAGCCCA
TATATGGAGTTCCGCGTTACATAACTTACGGTAAATGGCCCGCCTGGCTGACCGCCCAACGACCCCCGCC
CATTGACGTCAATAATGACGTATGTTCCCATAGTAACGCCAATAGGGACTTTCCATTGACGTCAATGGGT
GGAGTATTTACGGTAAACTGCCCACTTGGCAGTACATCAAGTGTATCATATGCCAAGTACGCCCCCTATT
GACGTCAATGACGGTAAATGGCCCGCCTGGCATTATGCCCAGTACATGACCTTATGGGACTTTCCTACTT
GGCAGTACATCTACGTATTAGTCATCGCTATTACCATGGTGATGCGGTTTTGGCAGTACATCAATGGGCG
TGGATAGCGGTTTGACTCACGGGGATTTCCAAGTCTCCACCCCATTGACGTCAATGGGAGTTTGTTTTGG
CACCAAAATCAACGGGACTTTCCAAAATGTCGTAACAACTCCGCCCCATTGACGCAAATGGGCGGTAGGC
GTGTACGGTGGGAGGTCTATATAAGCAGAGCTCTCTGGCTAACTAGAGAACCCACTGCTTACTGGCTTAT
CGAAATTAATACGACTCACTATAGGGAGACCCAAGCTGGCTAGTTAAGCTTGGTACCGAGCTCGGATCCA
CTAGTCCAGTGTGGTGGAATTCGTCGAGCTCTAGCGAGGTGACAGCGTAGAACCAGGAGTGTCAAACTTG
ACATCAGCCTGCGAGCGGAGCATGGTAACTTCTCCAGCAATCAGAGCGCTCCCCCTCACATCAGTGGCAT
GCTTCATGGAGATATGCTCCTCTCACTGCCCTCTGCACCAGCAACATGGATTGTCAGCTCTCCATCCTCC
TCCTTCTCAGCTGCTCTGTTCTCGACAGCTTCGGGGAACTGATTCCGCAGCCTTCCAATGAAGTCAATCT
ACTGGATTCAAAAACAATTCAAGGGGAGCTGGGCTGGATCTCTTATCCATCACATGGGTGGGAAGAGATC
AGTGGTGTGGATGAACATTACACACCCATCAGGACTTACCAGGTGTGCAATGTCATGGACCACAGTCAAA
ACAATTGGCTGAGAACAAACTGGGTCCCCAGGAACTCAGCTCAGAAGATTTATGTGGAGCTCAAGTTCAC
TCTACGAGACTGCAATAGCATTCCATTGGTTTTAGGAACTTGCAAGGAGACATTCAACCTGTACTACATG
GAGTCTGATGATGATCATGGGGTGAAATTTCGAGAGCATCAGTTTACAAAGATTGACACCATTGCAGCTG
ATGAAAGTTTCACTCAAATGGATCTTGGGGACCGTATTCTGAAGCTCAACACTGAGATTAGAGAAGTAGG
TCCTGTCAACAAGAAGGGATTTTATTTGGCATTTCAAGATGTTGGTGCTTGTGTTGCCTTGGTGTCTGTG
AGAGTATACTTCAAAAAGTGCCCATTTACAGTGAAGAATCTGGCTATGTTTCCAGACACGGTACCCATGG
ACTCCCAGTCCCTGGTGGAGGTTAGAGGGTCTTGTGTCAACAATTCTAAGGAGGAAGATCCTCCAAGGAT
GTACTGCAGTACAGAAGGCGAATGGCTTGTACCCATTGGCAAGTGTTCCTGCAATGCTGGCTATGAAGAA
AGAGGTTTTATGTGCCAAGCTTGTCGACCAGGTTTCTACAAGGCATTGGATGGTAATATGAAGTGTGCTA
AGTGCCCGCCTCACAGTTCTACTCAGGAAGATGGTTCAATGAACTGCAGGTGTGAGAATAATTACTTCCG
GGCAGACAAAGACCCTCCATCCATGGCTTGTACCCGACCTCCATCTTCACCAAGAAATGTTATCTCTAAT
ATAAACGAGACCTCAGTTATCCTGGACTGGAGTTGGCCCCTGGACACAGGAGGCCGGAAAGATGTTACCT
TCAACATCATATGTAAAAAATGTGGGTGGAATATAAAACAGTGTGAGCCATGCAGCCCAAAGGTCCGCTT
CCTCCCTCGACAGTTTGGACTCACCAACACCACGGTGACAGTGACAGACCTTCTGGCACATACTAACTAC
ACCTTTGAGATTGATGCCGTTAATGGGGTGTCAGAGCTGAGCTCCCCACCAAGACAGTTTGCTGCGGTCA
GCATCACAACTAATCAGGCTGCTCCATCACCTGTCCTGACGATTAAGAAAGATCGGACCTCCAGAAATAG
CATCTCTTTGTCCTGGCAAGAACCTGAACATCCTAATGGGATCATATTGGACTACGAGGTCAAATACTAT
GAAAAGCAGGAACAAGAAACAAGTTATACCATTCTGAGGGCAAGAGGCACAAATGTTACCATCAGTAGCC
TCAAGCCTGACACTATATACGTATTCCAAATCCGAGCCCGAACAGCCGCTGGATATGGGACGAACAGCCG
CAAGTTTGAGTTTGAAACTAGTCCAGACTCTTTCTCCATCTCTGGTGAAAGTAGCCAAGTGGTCATGATC
GCCATTTCAGCGGCAGTAGCAATTATTCTCCTCACTGTTGTCATCTATGTTTTGATTGGGAGGTTCTGTG
GCTATAAGTCAAAACATGGGGCAGATGAAAAAAGACTTCATTTTGGCAATGGGCATTTAAAACTTCCAGG
TCTCAGGACTTATGTTGACCCACATACATATGAAGACCCTACCCAAGCTGTTCATGAGTTTGCCAAGGAA
TTGGATGCCACCAACATATCCATTGATAAAGTTGTTGGAGCAGGTGAATTTGGAGAGGTGTGCAGTGGTC
GCTTAAAACTTCCTTCAAAAAAAGAGATTTCAGTGGCCATTAAGACCCTGAAAGTTGGCTACACAGAAAA
GCAGAGGAGAGACTTCCTGGGAGAAGCAAGCATTATGGGACAGTTTGACCACCCCAATATCATTCGACTG
GAAGGAGTTGTTACCAAAAGTAAGCCAGTTATGATTGTCACAGAATACATGGAGAATGGTTCCTTGGATA
GTTTCCTACGTAAACACGATGCCCAGTTTACTGTCATTCAGCTAGTGGGGATGCTTCGAGGGATAGCATC
TGGCATGAAGTACCTGTCAGACATGGGCTATGTTCACCGAGACCTCGCTGCTCGGAACATCTTGATCAAC
AGTAACTTGGTGTGTAAGGTTTCTGATTTCGGACTTTCGCGTGTCCTGGAGGATGACCCAGAAGCTGCTT
ATACAACAAGAGGAGGGAAGATCCCAATCAGGTGGACATCACCAGAAGCTATAGCCTACCGCAAGTTCAC
GTCAGCCAGCGATGTATGGAGTTATGGGATTGTTCTCTGGGAGGTGATGTCTTATGGAGAGAGACCATAC
TGGGAGATGTCCAATCAGGATGTAATTAAAGCTGTAGATGAGGGCTATCGACTGCCACCCCCCATGGACT
GCCCAGCTGCCTTGTATCAGCTGATGCTGGACTGCTGGCAGAAAGACAGGAACAACAGACCCAAGTTTGA
GCAGATTGTTAGTATTCTGGACAAGCTTATCCGGAATCCCGGCAGCCTGAAGATCATCACCAGTGCAGCC
GCAAGGCCATCAAACCTTCTTCTGGACCAAAGCAATGTGGATATCACTACCTTCCGCACAACAGGTGACT
GGCTTAATGGTGTCTGGACAGCACACTGCAAGGAAATCTTCACGGGTGTGGAGTACAGTTCTTGTGACAC
AATAGCCAAGATTTCCACAGATGACATGAAAAAGGTTGGTGTCACCGTGGTTGGGCCACAGAAGAAGATC
ATCAGTAGCATTAAAGCTCTAGAGGGCCCGCGGTTCGAACAAAAACTCATCTCAGAAGAGGATCTGAATA
TGCATACCGGTCATCATCACCATCACCATTGAGTTTAAACCCGCTGATCAGCCTCGACTGTGCCTTCTAG
TTGCCAGCCATCTGTTGTTTGCCCCTCCCCCGTGCCTTCCTTGACCCTGGAAGGTGCCACTCCCACTGTC
CTTTCCTAATAAAATGAGGAAATTGCATCGCATTGTCTGAGTAGGTGTCATTCTATTCTGGGGGGTGGGG
TGGGGCAGGACAGCAAGGGGGAGGATTGGGAAGACAATAGCAGGCATGCTGGGGATGCGGTGGGCTCTAT
GGCTTCTGAGGCGGAAAGAACCAGCTGGGGCTCTAGGGGGTATCCCC
[124 nt withheld, positions 7958-8081]
C
[91 nt withheld, positions 8083-8173]
A
[49 nt withheld, positions 8175-8223]
CCTTTGACGTTGGAGTCCACGTTCTTT
[37 nt withheld, positions 8251-8287]
ACCCTATCTCGGTCTATTCTTTTGATTTATAAGGGATTTTGCCGATTTCGGCCTATTGGTTAAAAAATGA
GCTGATTTAACAAAAATTTAACGCGAATTAATTCTGTGGAATGTGTGTCAGTTAGGGTGTGGAAAGTCCC
CAGGCTCCCCAGCAGGCAGAAGTATGCAAAGCATGCATCTCAATTAGTCAGCAACCAGGTGTGGAAAGTC
CCCAGGCTCCCCAGCAGGCAGAAGTATGCAAAGCATGCATCT
